Addgene plasmid #131724: pLenti-puro /BRAF-V600E
Purpose: Mammalian Expression of Flag tagged BRAF
Depositing lab: Jacques De Grève. Depositing organization: Vrije Universiteit Brussel. Publication: CRAF mutations in lung cancer can be oncogenic and predict sensitivity to combined type II RAF and MEK inhibition. Noeparast A, Giron P, Noor A, Bahadur Shahi R, De Brakeleer S, Eggermont C, Vandenplas H, Boeckx B, Lambrechts D, De Greve J, Teugels E. Oncogene. 2019 Aug;38(31):5933-5941. doi: 10.1038/s41388-019-0866-7. Epub 2019 Jul 8. PubMed 31285551.
Backbone
  Vector backbone: pLenti-puro (Plasmid #39481)
  Backbone manufacturer: Ie-Ming Shih (Addgene plasmid # 39481)
  Backbone size w/o insert (bp): 7066
  Vector type: Mammalian Expression, Lentiviral
  Selectable markers: Puromycin
Growth in bacteria
  Bacterial resistance: Ampicillin, 100 μg/mL
  Growth temperature: 30°C
  Growth strain: NEB Stable
  Copy number: Unknown
Gene/Insert
  Gene/Insert name: BRAF (alt names: B-RAF; ENSG00000157764)
  Species: H. sapiens (human)
  Insert size (bp): 2301
  Mutation: V600E
  Entrez Gene: BRAF (a.k.a. B-RAF1, B-raf, BRAF-1, BRAF1, NS7, RAFB1)
  Promoter: CMV
  Tag / fusion protein: 3xFLAG (C terminal on backbone)
  Cloning method: Restriction Enzyme; 5′ cloning site Unknown (unknown if destroyed); 3′ cloning site Unknown (unknown if destroyed)
Terms and licenses: Academic/Nonprofit Terms; Industry Terms: Not Available to Industry
How to cite: pLenti-puro /BRAF-V600E was a gift from Jacques De Grève (Addgene plasmid # 131724 ; http://n2t.net/addgene:131724 ; RRID:Addgene_131724)
