[The description below was written by a language model from this plasmid's Addgene catalogue record and pLannotate feature annotations shown in this document.]
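Description:
pLenti-puro /BRAF-V600E is a lentiviral mammalian expression plasmid built on the pLenti-puro backbone that carries human BRAF with the oncogenic V600E substitution. The sequenced construct is about 9.4 kb. It is maintained in E. coli through a high-copy ColE1/pUC-type origin and an ampicillin resistance (β-lactamase) cassette. The backbone also contains an f1 origin and leftover pBluescript-derived elements (lac promoter/operator, lacZα fragment, T3 and T7 promoters) that play no role in the payload.

The transfer cassette has a third-generation, self-inactivating layout. An RSV promoter sits immediately upstream of a truncated HIV-1 5′ LTR and drives genomic RNA production in packaging cells. It is followed by the Ψ packaging signal with a partial gag sequence and the Rev response element for Rev-dependent nuclear export, and the cassette ends in a ΔU3 3′ LTR that inactivates LTR promoter activity after integration. No cPPT or WPRE is annotated.

Within the provirus, the CMV immediate-early enhancer/promoter drives the roughly 2.3 kb BRAF coding sequence, which is fused at its C terminus to a backbone-encoded 3xFLAG epitope for detection or immunoprecipitation. Two short annotations directly downstream of the CMV promoter match tet operator-containing sequence, which suggests a tetracycline-repressible CMV/TO arrangement, although the catalogue entry lists the promoter simply as CMV. A separate SV40 early promoter expresses puromycin N-acetyltransferase, so transduced or transfected cells can be selected with puromycin.

The stated purpose is mammalian expression of FLAG-tagged BRAF. The associated publication concerns RAF mutations in lung cancer and sensitivity to RAF and MEK inhibition, but the record does not state how this particular construct was used there.
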