Features (pLannotate 1.2.2; 30 found; start..end, strand, type, name):
      1..181     +  LTR            5' LTR (truncated): truncated 5' long terminal repeat (LTR) from HIV-1
    228..353     +  misc_feature   HIV-1 Ψ: packaging signal of human immunodeficiency virus type 1
    337..700     +  CDS            HIV-1 gag (fragment): gag protein from human immunodeficiency virus 1; gag
    846..1079    +  misc_feature   RRE: The Rev response element (RRE) of HIV-1 allows for Rev-dependent mRNA export from the nucleus to the cytoplasm.
   1456..1556    +  CDS            Rev (fragment): human immunodeficiency virus 1 (HIV-1) Rev protein; rev; enhances nuclear export of unspliced and incompletely spliced viral mRNAs
   1557..1577    -  misc_feature   MCS (fragment): pBluescript multiple cloning site
   1588..1889    +  enhancer       CMV enhancer: human cytomegalovirus immediate early enhancer
   1890..2093    +  promoter       CMV promoter: human cytomegalovirus (CMV) immediate early promoter
   2095..2114    +  promoter       PLtetO-1 promoter (fragment): modified phage lambda PL promoter with tet operator sites (Lutz and Bujard, 1997)
   2116..2135    +  promoter       PLtetO-1 promoter (fragment): modified phage lambda PL promoter with tet operator sites (Lutz and Bujard, 1997)
   2173..4470    +  CDS            BRAF: BRAF_HUMAN - Also known as BRAF1, RAFB1. Experimental evidence at protein level: Swiss-Prot protein existence level 1. Protein kinase involved in the transduction of mitogenic signals from the cell membrane to the nucleus (Probable). Phosphorylates MAP2K1, and thereby activates the MAP kinase signal transduction pathway (PubMed:21441910, PubMed:29433126). May play a role in the postsynaptic responses of hippocampal neurons (PubMed:1508179). From Homo sapiens (Human).
   4489..4554    +  CDS            3xFLAG: three tandem FLAG® epitope tags, followed by an enterokinase cleavage site
   4644..4973    +  promoter       SV40 promoter: SV40 enhancer and early promoter
   4983..5582    +  CDS            PuroR: puromycin N-acetyltransferase; pac from Streptomyces alboniger; confers resistance to puromycin
   5572..5652    +  CDS            nef (fragment): NEF_HV1Z2 - Experimental evidence at protein level: Swiss-Prot protein existence level 1. Extracellular Nef protein targets CD4(+) T-lymphocytes for apoptosis by interacting with CXCR4 surface receptors. From Human immunodeficiency virus type 1 group M subtype D (isolate Z2/CDC-Z34) (HIV-1).
   5654..5887    +  LTR            3' LTR (ΔU3): self-inactivating 3' long terminal repeat (LTR) from HIV-1
   5959..6080    +  polyA_signal   SV40 poly(A) signal: SV40 polyadenylation signal
   6120..6255    +  rep_origin     SV40 ori: SV40 origin of replication
   6276..6294    -  promoter       T7 promoter: promoter for bacteriophage T7 RNA polymerase
   6302..6457    +  CDS            lacZα (fragment): LacZα fragment of β-galactosidase; lacZ fragment
   6462..6890    +  rep_origin     f1 ori (sequence partly withheld): f1 bacteriophage origin of replication; arrow indicates direction of (+) strand synthesis
   6943..7047    +  promoter       AmpR promoter: bla
   7048..7908    +  CDS            AmpR: β-lactamase; bla; confers resistance to ampicillin, carbenicillin, and related antibiotics
   8079..8667    +  rep_origin     ori: high-copy-number ColE1/pMB1/pBR322/pUC origin of replication
   8850..8942    +  CDS            lacI (fragment): lac repressor; lacI; The lac repressor binds to the lac operator to inhibit transcription in E. coli. This inhibition can be relieved by adding lactose or isopropyl-β-D-thiogalactopyranoside (IPTG).
   8955..8976    +  protein_bind   CAP binding site: CAP binding activates transcription in the presence of cAMP. E. coli catabolite activator protein
   8991..9021    +  promoter       lac promoter: promoter for the E. coli lac operon
   9029..9045    +  protein_bind   lac operator: The lac repressor binds to the lac operator to inhibit transcription in E. coli. This inhibition can be relieved by adding lactose or isopropyl-β-D-thiogalactopyranoside (IPTG). lac repressor encoded by lacI
   9090..9108    +  promoter       T3 promoter: promoter for bacteriophage T3 RNA polymerase
   9136..9362    +  promoter       RSV promoter: Rous sarcoma virus enhancer/promoter
>Addgene plasmid #131724 | pLenti-puro /BRAF-V600E | addgene full sequence | sequence record 257677 | Addgene NGS Result
GGGTCTCTCTGGTTAGACCAGATCTGAGCCTGGGAGCTCTCTGGCTAACTAGGGAACCCACTGCTTAAGC
CTCAATAAAGCTTGCCTTGAGTGCTTCAAGTAGTGTGTGCCCGTCTGTTGTGTGACTCTGGTAACTAGAG
ATCCCTCAGACCCTTTTAGTCAGTGTGGAAAATCTCTAGCAGTGGCGCCCGAACAGGGACTTGAAAGCGA
AAGGGAAACCAGAGGAGCTCTCTCGACGCAGGACTCGGCTTGCTGAAGCGCGCACGGCAAGAGGCGAGGG
GCGGCGACTGGTGAGTACGCCAAAAATTTTGACTAGCGGAGGCTAGAAGGAGAGAGATGGGTGCGAGAGC
GTCAGTATTAAGCGGGGGAGAATTAGATCGCGATGGGAAAAAATTCGGTTAAGGCCAGGGGGAAAGAAAA
AATATAAATTAAAACATATAGTATGGGCAAGCAGGGAGCTAGAACGATTCGCAGTTAATCCTGGCCTGTT
AGAAACATCAGAAGGCTGTAGACAAATACTGGGACAGCTACAACCATCCCTTCAGACAGGATCAGAAGAA
CTTAGATCATTATATAATACAGTAGCAACCCTCTATTGTGTGCATCAAAGGATAGAGATAAAAGACACCA
AGGAAGCTTTAGACAAGATAGAGGAAGAGCAAAACAAAAGTAAGACCACCGCACAGCAAGCGGCCGCTGA
TCTTCAGACCTGGAGGAGGAGATATGAGGGACAATTGGAGAAGTGAATTATATAAATATAAAGTAGTAAA
AATTGAACCATTAGGAGTAGCACCCACCAAGGCAAAGAGAAGAGTGGTGCAGAGAGAAAAAAGAGCAGTG
GGAATAGGAGCTTTGTTCCTTGGGTTCTTGGGAGCAGCAGGAAGCACTATGGGCGCAGCGTCAATGACGC
TGACGGTACAGGCCAGACAATTATTGTCTGGTATAGTGCAGCAGCAGAACAATTTGCTGAGGGCTATTGA
GGCGCAACAGCATCTGTTGCAACTCACAGTCTGGGGCATCAAGCAGCTCCAGGCAAGAATCCTGGCTGTG
GAAAGATACCTAAAGGATCAACAGCTCCTGGGGATTTGGGGTTGCTCTGGAAAACTCATTTGCACCACTG
CTGTGCCTTGGAATGCTAGTTGGAGTAATAAATCTCTGGAACAGATTTGGAATCACACGACCTGGATGGA
GTGGGACAGAGAAATTAACAATTACACAAGCTTAATACACTCCTTAATTGAAGAATCGCAAAACCAGCAA
GAAAAGAATGAACAAGAATTATTGGAATTAGATAAATGGGCAAGTTTGTGGAATTGGTTTAACATAACAA
ATTGGCTGTGGTATATAAAATTATTCATAATGATAGTAGGAGGCTTGGTAGGTTTAAGAATAGTTTTTGC
TGTACTTTCTATAGTGAATAGAGTTAGGCAGGGATATTCACCATTATCGTTTCAGACCCACCTCCCAACC
CCGAGGGGACCCGACAGGCCCGAAGGAATAGAAGAAGAAGGTGGAGAGAGAGACAGAGACAGATCCATTC
GATTAGTGAACGGATCTCGACGGTATCGATAAGCTTGGGAGTTCCGCTTACATAACTTACGGTAAATGGC
CCGCCTGGCTGACCGCCCAACGACCCCCGCCCATTGACGTCAATAATGACGTATGTTCCCATAGTAACGC
CAATAGGGACTTTCCATTGACGTCAATGGGTGGAGTATTTACGGTAAACTGCCCACTTGGCAGTACATCA
AGTGTATCATATGCCAAGTACGCCCCCTATTGACGTCAATGACGGTAAATGGCCCGCCTGGCATTATGCC
CAGTACATGACCTTATGGGACTTTCCTACTTGGCAGTACATCTACGTATTAGTCATCGCTATTACCATGG
TGATGCGGTTTTGGCAGTACATCAATGGGCGTGGATAGCGGTTTGACTCACGGGGATTTCCAAGTCTCCA
CCCCATTGACGTCAATGGGAGTTTGTTTTGGCACCAAAATCAACGGGACTTTCCAAAATGTCGTAACAAC
TCCGCCCCATTGACGCAAATGGGCGGTAGGCGTGTACGGTGGGAGGTCTATATAAGCAGAGCTCTCCCTA
TCAGTGATAGAGATCTCCCTATCAGTGATAGAGATCGTCGACTAGTGGATCCAGTGTGGTGGAATTCTGC
AGATGGCGGCGCTGAGCGGTGGCGGTGGTGGCGGCGCGGAGCCGGGCCAGGCTCTGTTCAACGGGGACAT
GGAGCCCGAGGCCGGCGCCGGCGCCGGCGCCGCGGCCTCTTCGGCTGCGGACCCTGCCATTCCGGAGGAG
GTGTGGAATATCAAACAAATGATTAAGTTGACACAGGAACATATAGAGGCCCTATTGGACAAATTTGGTG
GGGAGCATAATCCACCATCAATATATCTGGAGGCCTATGAAGAATACACCAGCAAGCTAGATGCACTCCA
ACAAAGAGAACAACAGTTATTGGAATCTCTGGGGAACGGAACTGATTTTTCTGTTTCTAGCTCTGCATCA
ATGGATACCGTTACATCTTCTTCCTCTTCTAGCCTTTCAGTGCTACCTTCATCTCTTTCAGTTTTTCAAA
ATCCCACAGATGTGGCACGGAGCAACCCCAAGTCACCACAAAAACCTATCGTTAGAGTCTTCCTGCCCAA
CAAACAGAGGACAGTGGTACCTGCAAGGTGTGGAGTTACAGTCCGAGACAGTCTAAAGAAAGCACTGATG
ATGAGAGGTCTAATCCCAGAGTGCTGTGCTGTTTACAGAATTCAGGATGGAGAGAAGAAACCAATTGGTT
GGGACACTGATATTTCCTGGCTTACTGGAGAAGAATTGCATGTGGAAGTGTTGGAGAATGTTCCACTTAC
AACACACAACTTTGTACGAAAAACGTTTTTCACCTTAGCATTTTGTGACTTTTGTCGAAAGCTGCTTTTC
CAGGGTTTCCGCTGTCAAACATGTGGTTATAAATTTCACCAGCGTTGTAGTACAGAAGTTCCACTGATGT
GTGTTAATTATGACCAACTTGATTTGCTGTTTGTCTCCAAGTTCTTTGAACACCACCCAATACCACAGGA
AGAGGCGTCCTTAGCAGAGACTGCCCTAACATCTGGATCATCCCCTTCCGCACCCGCCTCGGACTCTATT
GGGCCCCAAATTCTCACCAGTCCGTCTCCTTCAAAATCCATTCCAATTCCACAGCCCTTCCGACCAGCAG
ATGAAGATCATCGAAATCAATTTGGGCAACGAGACCGATCCTCATCAGCTCCCAATGTGCATATAAACAC
AATAGAACCTGTCAATATTGATGACTTGATTAGAGACCAAGGATTTCGTGGTGATGGAGGATCAACCACA
GGTTTGTCTGCTACCCCCCCTGCCTCATTACCTGGCTCACTAACTAACGTGAAAGCCTTACAGAAATCTC
CAGGACCTCAGCGAGAAAGGAAGTCATCTTCATCCTCAGAAGACAGGAATCGAATGAAAACACTTGGTAG
ACGGGACTCGAGTGATGATTGGGAGATTCCTGATGGGCAGATTACAGTGGGACAAAGAATTGGATCTGGA
TCATTTGGAACAGTCTACAAGGGAAAGTGGCATGGTGATGTGGCAGTGAAAATGTTGAATGTGACAGCAC
CTACACCTCAGCAGTTACAAGCCTTCAAAAATGAAGTAGGAGTACTCAGGAAAACACGACATGTGAATAT
CCTACTCTTCATGGGCTATTCCACAAAGCCACAACTGGCTATTGTTACCCAGTGGTGTGAGGGCTCCAGC
TTGTATCACCATCTCCATATCATTGAGACCAAATTTGAGATGATCAAACTTATAGATATTGCACGACAGA
CTGCACAGGGCATGGATTACTTACACGCCAAGTCAATCATCCACAGAGACCTCAAGAGTAATAATATATT
TCTTCATGAAGACCTCACAGTAAAAATAGGTGATTTTGGTCTAGCTACAGAGAAATCTCGATGGAGTGGG
TCCCATCAGTTTGAACAGTTGTCTGGATCCATTTTGTGGATGGCACCAGAAGTCATCAGAATGCAAGATA
AAAATCCATACAGCTTTCAGTCAGATGTATATGCATTTGGAATTGTTCTGTATGAATTGATGACTGGACA
GTTACCTTATTCAAACATCAACAACAGGGACCAGATAATTTTTATGGTGGGACGAGGATACCTGTCTCCA
GATCTCAGTAAGGTACGGAGTAACTGTCCAAAAGCCATGAAGAGATTAATGGCAGAGTGCCTCAAAAAGA
AAAGAGATGAGAGACCACTCTTTCCCCAAATTCTCGCCTCTATTGAGCTGCTGGCCCGCTCATTGCCAAA
AATTCACCGCAGTGCATCAGAACCCTCCTTGAATCGGGCTGGTTTCCAAACAGAGGATTTTAGTCTATAT
GCTTGTGCTTCTCCAAAAACACCCATCCAGGCAGGGGGATATGGTGCGTTTCCTGTCCACTCTAGAGGAT
CCCGGGCTGACTACAAAGACCATGACGGTGATTATAAAGATCATGACATCGACTACAAGGATGACGATGA
CAAGTAGACGCGTACCGGTCATCATCACCATCACCATTGAGTTTAAACCTGCTGATCAGCCTCGACTGTG
CCTTCTAGTCGACCCTGTGGAATGTGTGTCAGTTAGGGTGTGGAAAGTCCCCAGGCTCCCCAGCAGGCAG
AAGTATGCAAAGCATGCATCTCAATTAGTCAGCAACCAGGTGTGGAAAGTCCCCAGGCTCCCCAGCAGGC
AGAAGTATGCAAAGCATGCATCTCAATTAGTCAGCAACCATAGTCCCGCCCCTAACTCCGCCCATCCCGC
CCCTAACTCCGCCCAGTTCCGCCCATTCTCCGCCCCATGGCTGACTAATTTTTTTTATTTATGCAGAGGC
CGAGGCCGCCTCGGCCTCTGAGCTATTCCAGAAGTAGTGAGGAGGCTTTTTTGGAGGCCTAGGCTTTTGC
AAAAAGCTTACCATGACCGAGTACAAGCCCACGGTGCGCCTCGCCACCCGCGACGACGTCCCCAGGGCCG
TACGCACCCTCGCCGCCGCGTTCGCCGACTACCCCGCCACGCGCCACACCGTCGATCCGGACCGCCACAT
CGAGCGGGTCACCGAGCTGCAAGAACTCTTCCTCACGCGCGTCGGGCTCGACATCGGCAAGGTGTGGGTC
GCGGACGACGGCGCCGCGGTGGCGGTCTGGACCACGCCGGAGAGCGTCGAAGCGGGGGCGGTGTTCGCCG
AGATCGGCCCGCGCATGGCCGAGTTGAGCGGTTCCCGGCTGGCCGCGCAGCAACAGATGGAAGGCCTCCT
GGCGCCGCACCGGCCCAAGGAGCCCGCGTGGTTCCTGGCCACCGTCGGCGTCTCGCCCGACCACCAGGGC
AAGGGTCTGGGCAGCGCCGTCGTGCTCCCCGGAGTGGAGGCGGCCGAGCGCGCCGGGGTGCCCGCCTTCC
TGGAGACCTCCGCGCCCCGCAACCTCCCCTTCTACGAGCGGCTCGGCTTCACCGTCACCGCCGACGTCGA
GGTGCCCGAAGGACCGCGCACCTGGTGCATGACCCGCAAGCCCGGTGCCTGAGGTACCTTTAAGACCAAT
GACTTACAAGGCAGCTGTAGATCTTAGCCACTTTTTAAAAGAAAAGGGGGGACTGGAAGGGCTAATTCAC
TCCCAACGAAGACAAGATCTGCTTTTTGCTTGTACTGGGTCTCTCTGGTTAGACCAGATCTGAGCCTGGG
AGCTCTCTGGCTAACTAGGGAACCCACTGCTTAAGCCTCAATAAAGCTTGCCTTGAGTGCTTCAAGTAGT
GTGTGCCCGTCTGTTGTGTGACTCTGGTAACTAGAGATCCCTCAGACCCTTTTAGTCAGTGTGGAAAATC
TCTAGCAGTAGTAGTTCATGTCATCTTATTATTCAGTATTTATAACTTGCAAAGAAATGAATATCAGAGA
GTGAGAGGAACTTGTTTATTGCAGCTTATAATGGTTACAAATAAAGCAATAGCATCACAAATTTCACAAA
TAAAGCATTTTTTTCACTGCATTCTAGTTGTGGTTTGTCCAAACTCATCAATGTATCTTATCATGTCTGG
CTCTAGCTATCCCGCCCCTAACTCCGCCCATCCCGCCCCTAACTCCGCCCAGTTCCGCCCATTCTCCGCC
CCATGGCTGACTAATTTTTTTTATTTATGCAGAGGCCGAGGCCGCCTCGGCCTCTGAGCTATTCCAGAAG
TAGTGAGGAGGCTTTTTTGGAGGCCTAGGGACGTACCCAATTCGCCCTATAGTGAGTCGTATTACGCGCG
CTCACTGGCCGTCGTTTTACAACGTCGTGACTGGGAAAACCCTGGCGTTACCCAACTTAATCGCCTTGCA
GCACATCCCCCTTTCGCCAGCTGGCGTAATAGCGAAGAGGCCCGCACCGATCGCCCTTCCCAACAGTTGC
GCAGCCTGAATGGCGAATGGG
[124 nt withheld, positions 6462-6585]
C
[91 nt withheld, positions 6587-6677]
A
[49 nt withheld, positions 6679-6727]
CCTTTGACGTTGGAGTCCACGTTCTTT
[37 nt withheld, positions 6755-6791]
ACCCTATCTCGGTCTATTCTTTTGATTTATAAGGGATTTTGCCGATTTCGGCCTATTGGTTAAAAAATGA
GCTGATTTAACAAAAATTTAACGCGAATTTTAACAAAATATTAACGCTTACAATTTAGGTGGCACTTTTC
GGGGAAATGTGCGCGGAACCCCTATTTGTTTATTTTTCTAAATACATTCAAATATGTATCCGCTCATGAG
ACAATAACCCTGATAAATGCTTCAATAATATTGAAAAAGGAAGAGTATGAGTATTCAACATTTCCGTGTC
GCCCTTATTCCCTTTTTTGCGGCATTTTGCCTTCCTGTTTTTGCTCACCCAGAAACGCTGGTGAAAGTAA
AAGATGCTGAAGATCAGTTGGGTGCACGAGTGGGTTACATCGAACTGGATCTCAACAGCGGTAAGATCCT
TGAGAGTTTTCGCCCCGAAGAACGTTTTCCAATGATGAGCACTTTTAAAGTTCTGCTATGTGGCGCGGTA
TTATCCCGTATTGACGCCGGGCAAGAGCAACTCGGTCGCCGCATACACTATTCTCAGAATGACTTGGTTG
AGTACTCACCAGTCACAGAAAAGCATCTTACGGATGGCATGACAGTAAGAGAATTATGCAGTGCTGCCAT
AACCATGAGTGATAACACTGCGGCCAACTTACTTCTGACAACGATCGGAGGACCGAAGGAGCTAACCGCT
TTTTTGCACAACATGGGGGATCATGTAACTCGCCTTGATCGTTGGGAACCGGAGCTGAATGAAGCCATAC
CAAACGACGAGCGTGACACCACGATGCCTGTAGCAATGGCAACAACGTTGCGCAAACTATTAACTGGCGA
ACTACTTACTCTAGCTTCCCGGCAACAATTAATAGACTGGATGGAGGCGGATAAAGTTGCAGGACCACTT
CTGCGCTCGGCCCTTCCGGCTGGCTGGTTTATTGCTGATAAATCTGGAGCCGGTGAGCGTGGGTCTCGCG
GTATCATTGCAGCACTGGGGCCAGATGGTAAGCCCTCCCGTATCGTAGTTATCTACACGACGGGGAGTCA
GGCAACTATGGATGAACGAAATAGACAGATCGCTGAGATAGGTGCCTCACTGATTAAGCATTGGTAACTG
TCAGACCAAGTTTACTCATATATACTTTAGATTGATTTAAAACTTCATTTTTAATTTAAAAGGATCTAGG
TGAAGATCCTTTTTGATAATCTCATGACCAAAATCCCTTAACGTGAGTTTTCGTTCCACTGAGCGTCAGA
CCCCGTAGAAAAGATCAAAGGATCTTCTTGAGATCCTTTTTTTCTGCGCGTAATCTGCTGCTTGCAAACA
AAAAAACCACCGCTACCAGCGGTGGTTTGTTTGCCGGATCAAGAGCTACCAACTCTTTTTCCGAAGGTAA
CTGGCTTCAGCAGAGCGCAGATACCAAATACTGTTCTTCTAGTGTAGCCGTAGTTAGGCCACCACTTCAA
GAACTCTGTAGCACCGCCTACATACCTCGCTCTGCTAATCCTGTTACCAGTGGCTGCTGCCAGTGGCGAT
AAGTCGTGTCTTACCGGGTTGGACTCAAGACGATAGTTACCGGATAAGGCGCAGCGGTCGGGCTGAACGG
GGGGTTCGTGCACACAGCCCAGCTTGGAGCGAACGACCTACACCGAACTGAGATACCTACAGCGTGAGCT
ATGAGAAAGCGCCACGCTTCCCGAAGGGAGAAAGGCGGACAGGTATCCGGTAAGCGGCAGGGTCGGAACA
GGAGAGCGCACGAGGGAGCTTCCAGGGGGAAACGCCTGGTATCTTTATAGTCCTGTCGGGTTTCGCCACC
TCTGACTTGAGCGTCGATTTTTGTGATGCTCGTCAGGGGGGCGGAGCCTATGGAAAAACGCCAGCAACGC
GGCCTTTTTACGGTTCCTGGCCTTTTGCTGGCCTTTTGCTCACATGTTCTTTCCTGCGTTATCCCCTGAT
TCTGTGGATAACCGTATTACCGCCTTTGAGTGAGCTGATACCGCTCGCCGCAGCCGAACGACCGAGCGCA
GCGAGTCAGTGAGCGAGGAAGCGGAAGAGCGCCCAATACGCAAACCGCCTCTCCCCGCGCGTTGGCCGAT
TCATTAATGCAGCTGGCACGACAGGTTTCCCGACTGGAAAGCGGGCAGTGAGCGCAACGCAATTAATGTG
AGTTAGCTCACTCATTAGGCACCCCAGGCTTTACACTTTATGCTTCCGGCTCGTATGTTGTGTGGAATTG
TGAGCGGATAACAATTTCACACAGGAAACAGCTATGACCATGATTACGCCAAGCGCGCAATTAACCCTCA
CTAAAGGGAACAAAAGCTGGAGCTGCAAGCTTAATGTAGTCTTATGCAATACTCTTGTAGTCTTGCAACA
TGGTAACGATGAGTTAGCAACATGCCTTACAAGGAGAGAAAAAGCACCGTGCATGCCGATTGGTGGAAGT
AAGGTGGTACGATCGTGCCTTATTAGGAAGGCAACAGACGGGTCTGACATGGATTGGACGAACCACTGAA
TTGCCGCATTGCAGAGATATTGTATTTAAGTGCCTAGCTCGATACATAAAC
